>Addgene plasmid #195228 | pLKO-cfNHERF2_5 | addgene full sequence | sequence record 386696 | Addgene NGS Result
CCAAGGCAGCCCTGGGTTTGCGCAGGGACGCGGCTGCTCTGGGCGTGGTTCCGGGAAACGCAGCGGCGCC
GACCCTGGGTCTCGCACATTCTTCACGTCCGTTCGCAGCGTCACCCGGATCTTCGCCGCTACCCTTGTGG
GCCCCCCGGCGACGCTTCCTGCTCCGCCCCTAAGTCGGGAAGGTTCCTTGCGGTTCGCGGCGTGCCGGAC
GTGACAAACGGAAGCCGCACGTCTCACTAGTACCCTCGCAGACGGACAGCGCCAGGGAGCAATGGCAGCG
CGCCGACCGCGATGGGCTGTGGCCAATAGCGGCTGCTCAGCAGGGCGCGCCGAGAGCAGCGGCCGGGAAG
GGGCGGTGCGGGAGGCGGGGTGTGGGGCGGTAGTGTGGGCCCTGTTCCTGCCCGCGCGGTGTTCCGCATT
CTGCAAGCCTCCGGAGCGCACGTCGGCAGTCGGCTCCCTCGTTGACCGAATCACCGACCTCTCTCCCCAG
GGGGATCCACCGGAGCTTACCATGACCGAGTACAAGCCCACGGTGCGCCTCGCCACCCGCGACGACGTCC
CCAGGGCCGTACGCACCCTCGCCGCCGCGTTCGCCGACTACCCCGCCACGCGCCACACCGTCGATCCGGA
CCGCCACATCGAGCGGGTCACCGAGCTGCAAGAACTCTTCCTCACGCGCGTCGGGCTCGACATCGGCAAG
GTGTGGGTCGCGGACGACGGCGCCGCGGTGGCGGTCTGGACCACGCCGGAGAGCGTCGAAGCGGGGGCGG
TGTTCGCCGAGATCGGCCCGCGCATGGCCGAGTTGAGCGGTTCCCGGCTGGCCGCGCAGCAACAGATGGA
AGGCCTCCTGGCGCCGCACCGGCCCAAGGAGCCCGCGTGGTTCCTGGCCACCGTCGGCGTCTCGCCCGAC
CACCAGGGCAAGGGTCTGGGCAGCGCCGTCGTGCTCCCCGGAGTGGAGGCGGCCGAGCGCGCCGGGGTGC
CCGCCTTCCTGGAGACCTCCGCGCCCCGCAACCTCCCCTTCTACGAGCGGCTCGGCTTCACCGTCACCGC
CGACGTCGAGGTGCCCGAAGGACCGCGCACCTGGTGCATGACCCGCAAGCCCGGTGCCTGACGCCCGCCC
CACGACCCGCAGCGCCCGACCGAAAGGAGCGCACGACCCCATGCATCGGTACCTTTAAGACCAATGACTT
ACAAGGCAGCTGTAGATCTTAGCCACTTTTTAAAAGAAAAGGGGGGACTGGAAGGGCTAATTCACTCCCA
ACGAAGACAAGATCTGCTTTTTGCTTGTACTGGGTCTCTCTGGTTAGACCAGATCTGAGCCTGGGAGCTC
TCTGGCTAACTAGGGAACCCACTGCTTAAGCCTCAATAAAGCTTGCCTTGAGTGCTTCAAGTAGTGTGTG
CCCGTCTGTTGTGTGACTCTGGTAACTAGAGATCCCTCAGACCCTTTTAGTCAGTGTGGAAAATCTCTAG
CAGTAGTAGTTCATGTCATCTTATTATTCAGTATTTATAACTTGCAAAGAAATGAATATCAGAGAGTGAG
AGGAACTTGTTTATTGCAGCTTATAATGGTTACAAATAAAGCAATAGCATCACAAATTTCACAAATAAAG
CATTTTTTTCACTGCATTCTAGTTGTGGTTTGTCCAAACTCATCAATGTATCTTATCATGTCTGGCTCTA
GCTATCCCGCCCCTAACTCCGCCCATCCCGCCCCTAACTCCGCCCAGTTCCGCCCATTCTCCGCCCCATG
GCTGACTAATTTTTTTTATTTATGCAGAGGCCGAGGCCGCCTCGGCCTCTGAGCTATTCCAGAAGTAGTG
AGGAGGCTTTTTTGGAGGCCTAGGGACGTACCCAATTCGCCCTATAGTGAGTCGTATTACGCGCGCTCAC
TGGCCGTCGTTTTACAACGTCGTGACTGGGAAAACCCTGGCGTTACCCAACTTAATCGCCTTGCAGCACA
TCCCCCTTTCGCCAGCTGGCGTAATAGCGAAGAGGCCCGCACCGATCGCCCTTCCCAACAGTTGCGCAGC
CTGAATGGCGAATGGG
[124 nt withheld, positions 2047-2170]
C
[91 nt withheld, positions 2172-2262]
A
[49 nt withheld, positions 2264-2312]
CCTTTGACGTTGGAGTCCACGTTCTTT
[37 nt withheld, positions 2340-2376]
ACCCTATCTCGGTCTATTCTTTTGATTTATAAGGGATTTTGCCGATTTCGGCCTATTGGTTAAAAAATGA
GCTGATTTAACAAAAATTTAACGCGAATTTTAACAAAATATTAACGCTTACAATTTAGGTGGCACTTTTC
GGGGAAATGTGCGCGGAACCCCTATTTGTTTATTTTTCTAAATACATTCAAATATGTATCCGCTCATGAG
ACAATAACCCTGATAAATGCTTCAATAATATTGAAAAAGGAAGAGTATGAGTATTCAACATTTCCGTGTC
GCCCTTATTCCCTTTTTTGCGGCATTTTGCCTTCCTGTTTTTGCTCACCCAGAAACGCTGGTGAAAGTAA
AAGATGCTGAAGATCAGTTGGGTGCACGAGTGGGTTACATCGAACTGGATCTCAACAGCGGTAAGATCCT
TGAGAGTTTTCGCCCCGAAGAACGTTTTCCAATGATGAGCACTTTTAAAGTTCTGCTATGTGGCGCGGTA
TTATCCCGTATTGACGCCGGGCAAGAGCAACTCGGTCGCCGCATACACTATTCTCAGAATGACTTGGTTG
AGTACTCACCAGTCACAGAAAAGCATCTTACGGATGGCATGACAGTAAGAGAATTATGCAGTGCTGCCAT
AACCATGAGTGATAACACTGCGGCCAACTTACTTCTGACAACGATCGGAGGACCGAAGGAGCTAACCGCT
TTTTTGCACAACATGGGGGATCATGTAACTCGCCTTGATCGTTGGGAACCGGAGCTGAATGAAGCCATAC
CAAACGACGAGCGTGACACCACGATGCCTGTAGCAATGGCAACAACGTTGCGCAAACTATTAACTGGCGA
ACTACTTACTCTAGCTTCCCGGCAACAATTAATAGACTGGATGGAGGCGGATAAAGTTGCAGGACCACTT
CTGCGCTCGGCCCTTCCGGCTGGCTGGTTTATTGCTGATAAATCTGGAGCCGGTGAGCGTGGGTCTCGCG
GTATCATTGCAGCACTGGGGCCAGATGGTAAGCCCTCCCGTATCGTAGTTATCTACACGACGGGGAGTCA
GGCAACTATGGATGAACGAAATAGACAGATCGCTGAGATAGGTGCCTCACTGATTAAGCATTGGTAACTG
TCAGACCAAGTTTACTCATATATACTTTAGATTGATTTAAAACTTCATTTTTAATTTAAAAGGATCTAGG
TGAAGATCCTTTTTGATAATCTCATGACCAAAATCCCTTAACGTGAGTTTTCGTTCCACTGAGCGTCAGA
CCCCGTAGAAAAGATCAAAGGATCTTCTTGAGATCCTTTTTTTCTGCGCGTAATCTGCTGCTTGCAAACA
AAAAAACCACCGCTACCAGCGGTGGTTTGTTTGCCGGATCAAGAGCTACCAACTCTTTTTCCGAAGGTAA
CTGGCTTCAGCAGAGCGCAGATACCAAATACTGTTCTTCTAGTGTAGCCGTAGTTAGGCCACCACTTCAA
GAACTCTGTAGCACCGCCTACATACCTCGCTCTGCTAATCCTGTTACCAGTGGCTGCTGCCAGTGGCGAT
AAGTCGTGTCTTACCGGGTTGGACTCAAGACGATAGTTACCGGATAAGGCGCAGCGGTCGGGCTGAACGG
GGGGTTCGTGCACACAGCCCAGCTTGGAGCGAACGACCTACACCGAACTGAGATACCTACAGCGTGAGCT
ATGAGAAAGCGCCACGCTTCCCGAAGGGAGAAAGGCGGACAGGTATCCGGTAAGCGGCAGGGTCGGAACA
GGAGAGCGCACGAGGGAGCTTCCAGGGGGAAACGCCTGGTATCTTTATAGTCCTGTCGGGTTTCGCCACC
TCTGACTTGAGCGTCGATTTTTGTGATGCTCGTCAGGGGGGCGGAGCCTATGGAAAAACGCCAGCAACGC
GGCCTTTTTACGGTTCCTGGCCTTTTGCTGGCCTTTTGCTCACATGTTCTTTCCTGCGTTATCCCCTGAT
TCTGTGGATAACCGTATTACCGCCTTTGAGTGAGCTGATACCGCTCGCCGCAGCCGAACGACCGAGCGCA
GCGAGTCAGTGAGCGAGGAAGCGGAAGAGCGCCCAATACGCAAACCGCCTCTCCCCGCGCGTTGGCCGAT
TCATTAATGCAGCTGGCACGACAGGTTTCCCGACTGGAAAGCGGGCAGTGAGCGCAACGCAATTAATGTG
AGTTAGCTCACTCATTAGGCACCCCAGGCTTTACACTTTATGCTTCCGGCTCGTATGTTGTGTGGAATTG
TGAGCGGATAACAATTTCACACAGGAAACAGCTATGACCATGATTACGCCAAGCGCGCAATTAACCCTCA
CTAAAGGGAACAAAAGCTGGAGCTGCAAGCTTAATGTAGTCTTATGCAATACTCTTGTAGTCTTGCAACA
TGGTAACGATGAGTTAGCAACATGCCTTACAAGGAGAGAAAAAGCACCGTGCATGCCGATTGGTGGAAGT
AAGGTGGTACGATCGTGCCTTATTAGGAAGGCAACAGACGGGTCTGACATGGATTGGACGAACCACTGAA
TTGCCGCATTGCAGAGATATTGTATTTAAGTGCCTAGCTCGATACATAAACGGGTCTCTCTGGTTAGACC
AGATCTGAGCCTGGGAGCTCTCTGGCTAACTAGGGAACCCACTGCTTAAGCCTCAATAAAGCTTGCCTTG
AGTGCTTCAAGTAGTGTGTGCCCGTCTGTTGTGTGACTCTGGTAACTAGAGATCCCTCAGACCCTTTTAG
TCAGTGTGGAAAATCTCTAGCAGTGGCGCCCGAACAGGGACTTGAAAGCGAAAGGGAAACCAGAGGAGCT
CTCTCGACGCAGGACTCGGCTTGCTGAAGCGCGCACGGCAAGAGGCGAGGGGCGGCGACTGGTGAGTACG
CCAAAAATTTTGACTAGCGGAGGCTAGAAGGAGAGAGATGGGTGCGAGAGCGTCAGTATTAAGCGGGGGA
GAATTAGATCGCGATGGGAAAAAATTCGGTTAAGGCCAGGGGGAAAGAAAAAATATAAATTAAAACATAT
AGTATGGGCAAGCAGGGAGCTAGAACGATTCGCAGTTAATCCTGGCCTGTTAGAAACATCAGAAGGCTGT
AGACAAATACTGGGACAGCTACAACCATCCCTTCAGACAGGATCAGAAGAACTTAGATCATTATATAATA
CAGTAGCAACCCTCTATTGTGTGCATCAAAGGATAGAGATAAAAGACACCAAGGAAGCTTTAGACAAGAT
AGAGGAAGAGCAAAACAAAAGTAAGACCACCGCACAGCAAGCGGCCGCTGATCTTCAGACCTGGAGGAGG
AGATATGAGGGACAATTGGAGAAGTGAATTATATAAATATAAAGTAGTAAAAATTGAACCATTAGGAGTA
GCACCCACCAAGGCAAAGAGAAGAGTGGTGCAGAGAGAAAAAAGAGCAGTGGGAATAGGAGCTTTGTTCC
TTGGGTTCTTGGGAGCAGCAGGAAGCACTATGGGCGCAGCGTCAATGACGCTGACGGTACAGGCCAGACA
ATTATTGTCTGGTATAGTGCAGCAGCAGAACAATTTGCTGAGGGCTATTGAGGCGCAACAGCATCTGTTG
CAACTCACAGTCTGGGGCATCAAGCAGCTCCAGGCAAGAATCCTGGCTGTGGAAAGATACCTAAAGGATC
AACAGCTCCTGGGGATTTGGGGTTGCTCTGGAAAACTCATTTGCACCACTGCTGTGCCTTGGAATGCTAG
TTGGAGTAATAAATCTCTGGAACAGATTTGGAATCACACGACCTGGATGGAGTGGGACAGAGAAATTAAC
AATTACACAAGCTTAATACACTCCTTAATTGAAGAATCGCAAAACCAGCAAGAAAAGAATGAACAAGAAT
TATTGGAATTAGATAAATGGGCAAGTTTGTGGAATTGGTTTAACATAACAAATTGGCTGTGGTATATAAA
ATTATTCATAATGATAGTAGGAGGCTTGGTAGGTTTAAGAATAGTTTTTGCTGTACTTTCTATAGTGAAT
AGAGTTAGGCAGGGATATTCACCATTATCGTTTCAGACCCACCTCCCAACCCCGAGGGGACCCGACAGGC
CCGAAGGAATAGAAGAAGAAGGTGGAGAGAGAGACAGAGACAGATCCATTCGATTAGTGAACGGATCTCG
ACGGTATCGATCACGAGACTAGCCTCGAGCGGCCGCCCCCTTCACCGAGGGCCTATTTCCCATGATTCCT
TCATATTTGCATATACGATACAAGGCTGTTAGAGAGATAATTGGAATTAATTTGACTGTAAACACAAAGA
TATTAGTACAAAATACGTGACGTAGAAAGTAATAATTTCTTGGGTAGTTTGCAGTTTTAAAATTATGTTT
TAAAATGGACTATCATATGCTTACCGTAACTTGAAAGTATTTCGATTTCTTGGCTTTATATATCTTGTGG
AAAGGACGAAACACCGGGCGCGAGATCTTCAGCAACCTCGAGGTTGCTGAAGATCTCGCGCTTTTTGAAT
TCTCGACCTCGAGACAAATGGCAGTATTCATCCACAATTTTAAAAGAAAAGGGGGGATTGGGGGGTACAG
TGCAGGGGAAAGAATAGTAGACATAATAGCAACAGACATACAAACTAAAGAATTACAAAAACAAATTACA
AAAATTCAAAATTTTCGGGTTTATTACAGGGACAGCAGAGATCCACTTTGGCCGCGGCTCGAGGGGGTTG
GGGTTGCGCCTTTT
Features (pLannotate 1.2.2; 25 found; start..end, strand, type, name):
    512..1111    +  CDS            PuroR: puromycin N-acetyltransferase; pac from Streptomyces alboniger; confers resistance to puromycin
   1154..1237    +  CDS            nef (fragment): NEF_HV1Z2 - Experimental evidence at protein level: Swiss-Prot protein existence level 1. Extracellular Nef protein targets CD4(+) T-lymphocytes for apoptosis by interacting with CXCR4 surface receptors. From Human immunodeficiency virus type 1 group M subtype D (isolate Z2/CDC-Z34) (HIV-1).
   1239..1472    +  LTR            3' LTR (ΔU3): self-inactivating 3' long terminal repeat (LTR) from HIV-1
   1544..1665    +  polyA_signal   SV40 poly(A) signal: SV40 polyadenylation signal
   1705..1840    +  rep_origin     SV40 ori: SV40 origin of replication
   1861..1879    -  promoter       T7 promoter: promoter for bacteriophage T7 RNA polymerase
   1887..2042    +  CDS            lacZα (fragment): LacZα fragment of β-galactosidase; lacZ fragment
   2047..2475    +  rep_origin     f1 ori (sequence partly withheld): f1 bacteriophage origin of replication; arrow indicates direction of (+) strand synthesis
   2528..2632    +  promoter       AmpR promoter: bla
   2633..3493    +  CDS            AmpR: β-lactamase; bla; confers resistance to ampicillin, carbenicillin, and related antibiotics
   3664..4252    +  rep_origin     ori: high-copy-number ColE1/pMB1/pBR322/pUC origin of replication
   4435..4527    +  CDS            lacI (fragment): lac repressor; lacI; The lac repressor binds to the lac operator to inhibit transcription in E. coli. This inhibition can be relieved by adding lactose or isopropyl-β-D-thiogalactopyranoside (IPTG).
   4540..4561    +  protein_bind   CAP binding site: CAP binding activates transcription in the presence of cAMP. E. coli catabolite activator protein
   4576..4606    +  promoter       lac promoter: promoter for the E. coli lac operon
   4614..4630    +  protein_bind   lac operator: The lac repressor binds to the lac operator to inhibit transcription in E. coli. This inhibition can be relieved by adding lactose or isopropyl-β-D-thiogalactopyranoside (IPTG). lac repressor encoded by lacI
   4675..4693    +  promoter       T3 promoter: promoter for bacteriophage T3 RNA polymerase
   4721..4947    +  promoter       RSV promoter: Rous sarcoma virus enhancer/promoter
   4948..5128    +  LTR            5' LTR (truncated): truncated 5' long terminal repeat (LTR) from HIV-1
   5175..5300    +  misc_feature   HIV-1 Ψ: packaging signal of human immunodeficiency virus type 1
   5284..5647    +  CDS            HIV-1 gag (fragment): gag protein from human immunodeficiency virus 1; gag
   5793..6026    +  misc_feature   RRE: The Rev response element (RRE) of HIV-1 allows for Rev-dependent mRNA export from the nucleus to the cytoplasm.
   6403..6503    +  CDS            Rev (fragment): human immunodeficiency virus 1 (HIV-1) Rev protein; rev; enhances nuclear export of unspliced and incompletely spliced viral mRNAs
   6553..6793    +  promoter       U6 promoter: RNA polymerase III promoter for human U6 snRNA
   6894..7011    +  misc_feature   cPPT/CTS: central polypurine tract and central termination sequence of HIV-1
   7060..490     +  promoter       hPGK promoter (across the origin): human phosphoglycerate kinase 1 promoter
