[The description below was written by a language model from this plasmid's Addgene catalogue record and pLannotate feature annotations shown in this document.]
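Description:
pLKO-cfNHERF2_5 is a lentiviral shRNA plasmid built on the pLKO.1-puro backbone, designed to knock down canine NHERF2. It is maintained in E. coli through a high-copy ColE1/pUC-type origin with ampicillin resistance (β-lactamase under its own promoter). The backbone also carries an f1 origin, along with leftover cloning-vector elements such as lac promoter/operator sequences, lacZα and lacI fragments, and T7 and T3 promoters. One inconsistency is worth noting: the insert is named NHERF2, but the linked gene entry is SLC9A3R1, the symbol usually used for NHERF1. The record does not resolve this.

The viral portion follows a third-generation, self-inactivating design. An RSV promoter fused to a truncated HIV-1 5' LTR drives transcription of the viral genome in packaging cells, so production does not depend on Tat. This is followed by the Ψ packaging signal with a partial gag sequence, the Rev response element for Rev-dependent nuclear export, and a cPPT/CTS. The ΔU3 3' LTR inactivates LTR promoter activity after integration, and an SV40 poly(A) signal and SV40 origin lie downstream.

Between the LTRs are two expression units. A human U6 RNA polymerase III promoter drives the short hairpin; the hairpin itself is not annotated in the feature table but presumably lies in the unannotated gap between U6 and the cPPT. A human PGK promoter drives puromycin N-acetyltransferase, allowing selection of transduced cells with puromycin. Packaging requires helper plasmids supplied in trans. The construct is suited to stable depletion of NHERF2 in canine cells, and the associated publication concerns the orientation of epithelial cell polarization.
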