Addgene plasmid #195228: pLKO-cfNHERF2_5
Purpose: shRNA to canine NHERF2.
Depositing lab: David Bryant & Keith Mostov. Depositing organization: University of California, San Francisco (UCSF). Publication: A molecular switch for the orientation of epithelial cell polarization. Bryant DM, Roignot J, Datta A, Overeem AW, Kim M, Yu W, Peng X, Eastburn DJ, Ewald AJ, Werb Z, Mostov KE. Dev Cell. 2014 Oct 27;31(2):171-87. doi: 10.1016/j.devcel.2014.08.027. Epub 2014 Oct 9. PubMed 25307480.
Backbone
  Vector backbone: pLKO.1-puro
  Vector type: Lentiviral
  Selectable markers: Puromycin
Growth in bacteria
  Bacterial resistance: Ampicillin, 100 μg/mL
  Growth temperature: 37°C
  Growth strain: NEB Stable
  Copy number: High Copy
Gene/Insert
  Gene/Insert name: NHERF2
  gRNA/shRNA sequence: GCGCGAGATCTTCAGCAAC
  Species: canine
  Entrez Gene: SLC9A3R1
  Cloning method: Unknown
Terms and licenses: Academic/Nonprofit Terms; Industry Terms: Not Available to Industry
How to cite: pLKO-cfNHERF2_5 was a gift from David Bryant & Keith Mostov (Addgene plasmid # 195228 ; http://n2t.net/addgene:195228 ; RRID:Addgene_195228)
